LOCUS       Exported 3041 bp ds-DNA circular SYN 15-AUG-2023
DEFINITION  Prime editing in mammalian cells.
ACCESSION   .
VERSION     .
KEYWORDS    pU6-tevopreq1-GG-acceptor
SOURCE      synthetic DNA construct
  ORGANISM  synthetic DNA construct
REFERENCE   1 (bases 1 to 3041)
  AUTHORS   Nelson JW, Randolph PB, Shen SP, Everette KA, Chen PJ, Anzalone AV,
            An M, Newby GA, Chen JC, Hsu A, Liu DR
  TITLE     Engineered pegRNAs improve prime editing efficiency.
  JOURNAL   Nat Biotechnol. 2021 Oct 4. pii: 10.1038/s41587-021-01039-7. doi:
            10.1038/s41587-021-01039-7.
  PUBMED    34608327
REFERENCE   2 (bases 1 to 3041)
  AUTHORS   .
  TITLE     Direct Submission
  JOURNAL   Exported Aug 15, 2023 from SnapGene Server 1.1.58
            http://www.snapgene.com
FEATURES             Location/Qualifiers
     source          1..3041
                     /organism="synthetic DNA construct"
                     /mol_type="other DNA"
     promoter        82..322
                     /label=U6 promoter
                     /note="RNA polymerase III promoter for human U6 snRNA"
     primer_bind     82..102
                     /label=hU6-F
                     /note="Human U6 promoter, forward primer"
     primer_bind     253..272
                     /label=LKO.1 5'
                     /note="Human U6 promoter, forward primer"
     terminator      340..371
                     /label=tonB terminator
                     /note="bidirectional E. coli tonB-P14 transcription
                     terminator"
     CDS             complement(388..1065)
                     /codon_start=1
                     /product="monomeric derivative of DsRed (Campbell et al.,
                     2002)"
                     /label=mRFP1
                     /translation="MASSEDVIKEFMRFKVRMEGSVNGHEFEIEGEGEGRPYEGTQTAK
                     LKVTKGGPLPFAWDILSPQFQYGSKAYVKHPADIPDYLKLSFPEGFKWERVMNFEDGGV
                     VTVTQDSSLQDGEFIYKVKLRGTNFPSDGPVMQKKTMGWEASTERMYPEDGALKGEIKM
                     RLKLKDGGHYDAEVKTTYMAKKPVQLPGAYKTDIKLDITSHNEDYTIVEQYERAEGRHS
                     TGA"
     RBS             1072..1083
                     /note="strong bacterial ribosome binding site (Elowitz and
                     Leibler, 2000)"
     protein_bind    1101..1119
                     /gene="tetO"
                     /label=tet operator
                     /bound_moiety="tetracycline repressor TetR"
                     /note="bacterial operator O2 for the tetR and tetA genes"
     protein_bind    1126..1144
                     /gene="tetO"
                     /label=tet operator
                     /bound_moiety="tetracycline repressor TetR"
                     /note="bacterial operator O2 for the tetR and tetA genes"
     rep_origin      complement(1292..1880)
                     /direction=LEFT
                     /label=ori
                     /note="high-copy-number ColE1/pMB1/pBR322/pUC origin of
                     replication"
     primer_bind     complement(1372..1391)
                     /label=pBR322ori-F
                     /note="pBR322 origin, forward primer"
     CDS             complement(2051..2911)
                     /codon_start=1
                     /gene="bla"
                     /product="beta-lactamase"
                     /label=AmpR
                     /note="confers resistance to ampicillin, carbenicillin, and
                     related antibiotics"
                     /translation="MSIQHFRVALIPFFAAFCLPVFAHPETLVKVKDAEDQLGARVGYI
                     ELDLNSGKILESFRPEERFPMMSTFKVLLCGAVLSRIDAGQEQLGRRIHYSQNDLVEYS
                     PVTEKHLTDGMTVRELCSAAITMSDNTAANLLLTTIGGPKELTAFLHNMGDHVTRLDRW
                     EPELNEAIPNDERDTTMPVAMATTLRKLLTGELLTLASRQQLIDWMEADKVAGPLLRSA
                     LPAGWFIADKSGAGERGSRGIIAALGPDGKPSRIVVIYTTGSQATMDERNRQIAEIGAS
                     LIKHW"
     primer_bind     2674..2693
                     /label=Amp-R
                     /note="Ampicillin resistance gene, reverse primer"
     promoter        complement(2912..3016)
                     /gene="bla"
                     /label=AmpR promoter
ORIGIN
        1 gacgtcgcta gctgtacaaa aaagcaggct ttaaaggaac caattcagtc gactggatcc
       61 ggtaccaagg tcgggcagga agagggccta tttcccatga ttccttcata tttgcatata
      121 cgatacaagg ctgttagaga gataattaga attaatttga ctgtaaacac aaagatatta
      181 gtacaaaata cgtgacgtag aaagtaataa tttcttgggt agtttgcagt tttaaaatta
      241 tgttttaaaa tggactatca tatgcttacc gtaacttgaa agtatttcga tttcttggct
      301 ttatatatct tgtggaaagg acgaaacacc cgagaccgta gtcaaaagcc tccggtcgga
      361 ggcttttgac ttggctgagg agtgccatta agcaccggtg gagtgacgac cttcagcacg
      421 ttcgtactgt tcaacgatgg tgtagtcttc gttgtgggag gtgatgtcca gtttgatgtc
      481 ggttttgtaa gcacccggca gctgaaccgg ttttttagcc atgtaggtgg ttttaacttc
      541 agcgtcgtag tgaccaccgt ctttcagttt cagacgcatt ttgatttcac ctttcagagc
      601 accgtcttcc gggtacatac gttcggtgga agcttcccaa cccatggttt ttttctgcat
      661 aaccggaccg tcggacggga agttggtacc acgcagttta actttgtaga tgaactcacc
      721 gtcttgcagg gaggagtcct gggtaacggt aacaacacca ccgtcttcga agttcataac
      781 acgttcccat ttgaaacctt ccgggaagga cagtttcagg tagtccggga tgtcagccgg
      841 gtgtttaacg taagctttgg aaccgtactg gaactgcggg gacaggatgt cccaagcgaa
      901 cggcagcgga ccacctttgg taactttcag tttagcggtc tgggtacctt cgtacggacg
      961 accttcacct tcaccttcga tttcgaactc gtgaccgtta acggaacctt ccatacgaac
     1021 tttgaaacgc atgaactctt tgataacgtc ttcgctactc gccatagatc ctttctcctc
     1081 tttcagatcc gtgctcagta tctctatcac tgatagggat gtcaatctct atcactgata
     1141 gggaggtctc gcgcggttct atctagttac gcgttaaacc aactagaatt tttttaagct
     1201 tgggccgctc gaggtacctc tctacatatg acatgtgagc aaaaggccag caaaaggcca
     1261 ggaaccgtaa aaaggccgcg ttgctggcgt ttttccatag gctccgcccc cctgacgagc
     1321 atcacaaaaa tcgacgctca agtcagaggt ggcgaaaccc gacaggacta taaagatacc
     1381 aggcgtttcc ccctggaagc tccctcgtgc gctctcctgt tccgaccctg ccgcttaccg
     1441 gatacctgtc cgcctttctc ccttcgggaa gcgtggcgct ttctcatagc tcacgctgta
     1501 ggtatctcag ttcggtgtag gtcgttcgct ccaagctggg ctgtgtgcac gaaccccccg
     1561 ttcagcccga ccgctgcgcc ttatccggta actatcgtct tgagtccaac ccggtaagac
     1621 acgacttatc gccactggca gcagccactg gtaacaggat tagcagagcg aggtatgtag
     1681 gcggtgctac agagttcttg aagtggtggc ctaactacgg ctacactaga agaacagtat
     1741 ttggtatctg cgctctgctg aagccagtta ccttcggaaa aagagttggt agctcttgat
     1801 ccggcaaaca aaccaccgct ggtagcggtg gtttttttgt ttgcaagcag cagattacgc
     1861 gcagaaaaaa aggatctcaa gaagatcctt tgatcttttc tacggggtct gacgctcagt
     1921 ggaacgaaaa ctcacgttaa gggattttgg tcatgagatt atcaaaaagg atcttcacct
     1981 agatcctttt aaattaaaaa tgaagtttta aatcaatcta aagtatatat gagtaaactt
     2041 ggtctgacag ttaccaatgc ttaatcagtg aggcacctat ctcagcgatc tgtctatttc
     2101 gttcatccat agttgcctga ctccccgtcg tgtagataac tacgatacgg gagggcttac
     2161 catctggccc cagtgctgca atgataccgc gagatccacg ctcaccggct ccagatttat
     2221 cagcaataaa ccagccagcc ggaagggccg agcgcagaag tggtcctgca actttatccg
     2281 cctccatcca gtctattaat tgttgccggg aagctagagt aagtagttcg ccagttaata
     2341 gtttgcgcaa cgttgttgcc attgctacag gcatcgtggt gtcacgctcg tcgtttggta
     2401 tggcttcatt cagctccggt tcccaacgat caaggcgagt tacatgatcc cccatgttgt
     2461 gcaaaaaagc ggttagctcc ttcggtcctc cgatcgttgt cagaagtaag ttggccgcag
     2521 tgttatcact catggttatg gcagcactgc ataattctct tactgtcatg ccatccgtaa
     2581 gatgcttttc tgtgactggt gagtactcaa ccaagtcatt ctgagaatag tgtatgcggc
     2641 gaccgagttg ctcttgcccg gcgtcaatac gggataatac cgcgccacat agcagaactt
     2701 taaaagtgct catcattgga aaacgttctt cggggcgaaa actctcaagg atcttaccgc
     2761 tgttgagatc cagttcgatg taacccactc gtgcacccaa ctgatcttca gcatctttta
     2821 ctttcaccag cgtttctggg tgagcaaaaa caggaaggca aaatgccgca aaaaagggaa
     2881 taagggcgac acggaaatgt tgaatactca tactcttcct ttttcaatat tattgaagca
     2941 tttatcaggg ttattgtctc atgagcggat acatatttga atgtatttag aaaaataaac
     3001 aaataggggt tccgcgcaca tttccccgaa aagtgccacc t
//
