[The description below was written by a language model from this plasmid's Addgene catalogue record and the feature table of its GenBank file.]
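Description:
pU6-tevopreq1-GG-acceptor is a small (3,041 bp) empty-backbone plasmid for building engineered prime editing guide RNAs (epegRNAs) that are expressed in mammalian cells. It is catalogued as a mammalian expression vector on a pBR322-type backbone. It is propagated in E. coli at high copy from a ColE1/pMB1-family origin and selected with ampicillin through the bla (beta-lactamase) gene and its native promoter. It carries no mammalian selection marker or reporter, consistent with delivery by transient transfection alongside a separately supplied prime editor.

The functional unit is the human U6 promoter, an RNA polymerase III promoter suited to driving short, uncapped guide transcripts. Immediately downstream lies a bacterial dropout cassette in the reverse orientation. It comprises an mRFP1 coding sequence with a strong bacterial ribosome binding site, an upstream region containing two tet operator sites, and a tonB bidirectional terminator. In strains lacking TetR this cassette is expressed and colours the colonies, which is why the uncut acceptor is recognised by its pink/purple colonies. The "GG-acceptor" name indicates that Golden Gate assembly replaces this cassette with the user's spacer, scaffold and 3′ extension (primer binding site and reverse transcription template), so that correct assemblies should lose the colour; the specific type IIS sites are not annotated in the record.

The name also points to tevopreQ1, a structured RNA pseudoknot motif appended to the 3′ end of pegRNAs to protect the extension from degradation and improve editing efficiency. That motif and the Pol III terminator are not annotated in the feature table, so their positions cannot be confirmed from it.
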