Addgene plasmid #174038: pU6-tevopreq1-GG-acceptor
Purpose: (Empty Backbone) Prime editing in mammalian cells
Depositing lab: David Liu. Depositing organization: Broad Institute. Publication: Engineered pegRNAs improve prime editing efficiency. Nelson JW, Randolph PB, Shen SP, Everette KA, Chen PJ, Anzalone AV, An M, Newby GA, Chen JC, Hsu A, Liu DR. Nat Biotechnol. 2021 Oct 4. pii: 10.1038/s41587-021-01039-7. doi: 10.1038/s41587-021-01039-7. PubMed 34608327.
Backbone
  Vector backbone: pBR322
  Backbone size (bp): 3041
  Vector type: Mammalian Expression
  Promoter: hU6
Growth in bacteria
  Bacterial resistance: Ampicillin, 100 μg/mL
  Growth temperature: 37°C
  Growth strain: DH5alpha
  Growth instructions: Select pink/purple colonies.
  Copy number: High Copy
Terms and licenses: Academic/Nonprofit Terms; Industry Terms: Not Available to Industry
How to cite: pU6-tevopreq1-GG-acceptor was a gift from David Liu (Addgene plasmid # 174038 ; http://n2t.net/addgene:174038 ; RRID:Addgene_174038)
